>Addgene plasmid #110340 | pAAV-TRE-NpHR-YFP | addgene full sequence | sequence record 211137 | Addgene NGS Result
CCTGCAGGCAGCTGCGCGCTCGCTCGCTCACTGAGGCCGCCCGGGCAAAGCCCGGGCGTCGGGCGACCTT
TGGTCGCCCGGCCTCAGTGAGCGAGCGAGCGCGCAGAGAGGGAGTGGCCAACTCCATCACTAGGGGTTCC
TGCGGCCGCACGCGAAACAATTCTGCAGGAATTCGGGGCCGCGGAGGCTGGATCGGTCCCGGTGTCTTCT
ATGGAGGTCAAAACAGCGTGGATGGCGTCTCCAGGCGATCTGACGGTTCACTAAACGAGCTCTGCTTATA
TAGGTCGAGTTTACCACTCCCTATCAGTGATAGAGAAAAGTGAAAGTCGAGTTTACCACTCCCTATCAGT
GATAGAGAAAAGTGAAAGTCGAGTTTACCACTCCCTATCAGTGATAGAGAAAAGTGAAAGTCGAGTTTAC
CACTCCCTATCAGTGATAGAGAAAAGTGAAAGTCGAGTTTACCACTCCCTATCAGTGATAGAGAAAAGTG
AAAGTCGAGTTTACCACTCCCTATCAGTGATAGAGAAAAGTGAAAGTCGAGTTTACCACTCCCTATCAGT
GATAGAGAAAAGTGAAAGTCGAGCTCGGTACCCGGGTCGAGGTAGGCGTGTACGGTGGGAGGCCTATATA
AGCAGAGCTCGTTTAGTGAACCGTCAGATCGCCTGGAGACGCCATCCACGCTGTTTTGACCTCCATAGAA
GACACCGGGACCGATCCAGCCTCCGCGGCCCCGAATTCGAGCTCGGTACCCGGGGATCCATGAGGGGTAC
GCCCCTGCTCCTCGTCGTCTCTCTGTTCTCTCTGCTTCAGGACACAGAGACCCTGCCTCCCGTGACCGAG
AGTGCCGTGGCCCTTCAAGCCGAGGTTACCCAAAGGGAGTTGTTCGAGTTCGTGCTGAACGACCCTTTGC
TTGCAAGCAGTCTCTATATCAACATCGCACTTGCAGGACTGAGTATACTGCTGTTCGTTTTTATGACCCG
AGGACTCGATGATCCACGGGCAAAACTTATTGCTGTGTCAACCATCCTTGTGCCTGTCGTCAGCATTGCC
TCCTACACTGGATTGGCGAGCGGCCTGACAATTTCCGTTCTTGAAATGCCAGCGGGCCATTTTGCAGAAG
GCAGCTCAGTGATGCTGGGAGGAGAAGAGGTAGATGGTGTAGTCACCATGTGGGGACGGTATCTCACCTG
GGCACTTTCCACGCCCATGATTCTCCTCGCTCTGGGTCTCCTGGCCGGAAGCAATGCTACAAAGCTCTTC
ACAGCTATCACTTTCGATATCGCTATGTGCGTGACTGGCCTTGCCGCGGCCCTGACTACCTCCTCCCACC
TCATGAGATGGTTCTGGTACGCTATCAGTTGTGCATGCTTTCTGGTGGTCTTGTATATCCTGCTGGTGGA
GTGGGCACAGGACGCCAAAGCCGCGGGAACCGCTGACATGTTCAATACCCTGAAGCTGTTGACAGTAGTG
ATGTGGCTGGGGTATCCAATTGTGTGGGCTCTTGGAGTCGAGGGTATCGCGGTGTTGCCCGTTGGGGTGA
CGAGCTGGGGATATTCTTTCCTGGATATCGTGGCAAAGTACATTTTCGCATTCTTGCTCCTGAACTATCT
GACGTCAAACGAATCTGTCGTGTCCGGCAGCATTTTGGATGTTCCATCTGCTTCTGGGACCCCGGCTGAT
GATGCGGCCGCCGTGAGCAAGGGCGAGGAGCTGTTCACCGGGGTGGTGCCCATCCTGGTCGAGCTGGACG
GCGACGTAAACGGCCACAAGTTCAGCGTGTCCGGCGAGGGCGAGGGCGATGCCACCTACGGCAAGCTGAC
CCTGAAGTTCATCTGCACCACCGGCAAGCTGCCCGTGCCCTGGCCCACCCTCGTGACCACCTTCGGCTAC
GGCCTGCAGTGCTTCGCCCGCTACCCCGACCACATGAAGCAGCACGACTTCTTCAAGTCCGCCATGCCCG
AAGGCTACGTCCAGGAGCGCACCATCTTCTTCAAGGACGACGGCAACTACAAGACCCGCGCCGAGGTGAA
GTTCGAGGGCGACACCCTGGTGAACCGCATCGAGCTGAAGGGCATCGACTTCAAGGAGGACGGCAACATC
CTGGGGCACAAGCTGGAGTACAACTACAACAGCCACAACGTCTATATCATGGCCGACAAGCAGAAGAACG
GCATCAAGGTGAACTTCAAGATCCGCCACAACATCGAGGACGGCAGCGTGCAGCTCGCCGACCACTACCA
GCAGAACACCCCCATCGGCGACGGCCCCGTGCTGCTGCCCGACAACCACTACCTGAGCTACCAGTCCGCC
CTGAGCAAAGACCCCAACGAGAAGCGCGATCACATGGTCCTGCTGGAGTTCGTGACCGCCGCCGGGATCA
CTCTCGGCATGGACGAGCTGTACAAGTTCTGCTACGAGAACGAGGTGTAAAAGCTTATCGATAATCAACC
TCTGGATTACAAAATTTGTGAAAGATTGACTGGTATTCTTAACTATGTTGCTCCTTTTACGCTATGTGGA
TACGCTGCTTTAATGCCTTTGTATCATGCTATTGCTTCCCGTATGGCTTTCATTTTCTCCTCCTTGTATA
AATCCTGGTTGCTGTCTCTTTATGAGGAGTTGTGGCCCGTTGTCAGGCAACGTGGCGTGGTGTGCACTGT
GTTTGCTGACGCAACCCCCACTGGTTGGGGCATTGCCACCACCTGTCAGCTCCTTTCCGGGACTTTCGCT
TTCCCCCTCCCTATTGCCACGGCGGAACTCATCGCCGCCTGCCTTGCCCGCTGCTGGACAGGGGCTCGGC
TGTTGGGCACTGACAATTCCGTGGTGTTGTCGGGGAAATCATCGTCCTTTCCTTGGCTGCTCGCCTATGT
TGCCACCTGGATTCTGCGCGGGACGTCCTTCTGCTACGTCCCTTCGGCCCTCAATCCAGCGGACCTTCCT
TCCCGCGGCCTGCTGCCGGCTCTGCGGCCTCTTCCGCGTCTTCGCCTTCGCCCTCAGACGAGTCGGATCT
CCCTTTGGGCCGCCTCCCCGCATCGATACCGAGCGCTGCTCGAGAGATCGATCTGCCTCGACTGTGCCTT
CTAGTTGCCAGCCATCTGTTGTTTGCCCCTCCCCCGTGCCTTCCTTGACCCTGGAAGGTGCCACTCCCAC
TGTCCTTTCCTAATAAAATGAGGAAATTGCATCGCATTGTCTGAGTAGGTGTCATTCTATTCTGGGGGGT
GGGGTGGGGCAGGACAGCAAGGGGGAGGATTGGGAAGACAATAGCAGGCATGCTGGGGACACGTGCGGAC
CGAGCGGCCGCAGGAACCCCTAGTGATGGAGTTGGCCACTCCCTCTCTGCGCGCTCGCTCGCTCACTGAG
GCCGGGCGACCAAAGGTCGCCCGACGCCCGGGCGGCCTCAGTGAGCGAGCGAGCGCGCAGCTGCCTGCAG
GACATGTGAGCAAAAGGCCAGCAAAAGGCCAGGAACCGTAAAAAGGCCGCGTTGCTGGCGTTTTTCCATA
GGCTCCGCCCCCCTGACGAGCATCACAAAAATCGACGCTCAAGTCAGAGGTGGCGAAACCCGACAGGACT
ATAAAGATACCAGGCGTTTCCCCCTGGAAGCTCCCTCGTGCGCTCTCCTGTTCCGACCCTGCCGCTTACC
GGATACCTGTCCGCCTTTCTCCCTTCGGGAAGCGTGGCGCTTTCTCATAGCTCACGCTGTAGGTATCTCA
GTTCGGTGTAGGTCGTTCGCTCCAAGCTGGGCTGTGTGCACGAACCCCCCGTTCAGCCCGACCGCTGCGC
CTTATCCGGTAACTATCGTCTTGAGTCCAACCCGGTAAGACACGACTTATCGCCACTGGCAGCAGCCACT
GGTAACAGGATTAGCAGAGCGAGGTATGTAGGCGGTGCTACAGAGTTCTTGAAGTGGTGGCCTAACTACG
GCTACACTAGAAGAACAGTATTTGGTATCTGCGCTCTGCTGAAGCCAGTTACCTTCGGAAAAAGAGTTGG
TAGCTCTTGATCCGGCAAACAAACCACCGCTGGTAGCGGTGGTTTTTTTGTTTGCAAGCAGCAGATTACG
CGCAGAAAAAAAGGATCTCAAGAAGATCCTTTGATCTTTTCTACGGGGTCTGACGCTCAGTGGAACGAAA
ACTCACGTTAAGGGATTTTGGTCATGAGATTATCAAAAAGGATCTTCACCTAGATCCTTTTAAATTAAAA
ATGAAGTTTTAAATCAATCTAAAGTATATATGAGTAAACTTGGTCTGACAGTTACCAATGCTTAATCAGT
GAGGCACCTATCTCAGCGATCTGTCTATTTCGTTCATCCATAGTTGCCTGACTCCCCGTCGTGTAGATAA
CTACGATACGGGAGGGCTTACCATCTGGCCCCAGTGCTGCAATGATACCGCGAGACCCACGCTCACCGGC
TCCAGATTTATCAGCAATAAACCAGCCAGCCGGAAGGGCCGAGCGCAGAAGTGGTCCTGCAACTTTATCC
GCCTCCATCCAGTCTATTAATTGTTGCCGGGAAGCTAGAGTAAGTAGTTCGCCAGTTAATAGTTTGCGCA
ACGTTGTTGCCATTGCTACAGGCATCGTGGTGTCACGCTCGTCGTTTGGTATGGCTTCATTCAGCTCCGG
TTCCCAACGATCAAGGCGAGTTACATGATCCCCCATGTTGTGCAAAAAAGCGGTTAGCTCCTTCGGTCCT
CCGATCGTTGTCAGAAGTAAGTTGGCCGCAGTGTTATCACTCATGGTTATGGCAGCACTGCATAATTCTC
TTACTGTCATGCCATCCGTAAGATGCTTTTCTGTGACTGGTGAGTACTCAACCAAGTCATTCTGAGAATA
GTGTATGCGGCGACCGAGTTGCTCTTGCCCGGCGTCAATACGGGATAATACCGCGCCACATAGCAGAACT
TTAAAAGTGCTCATCATTGGAAAACGTTCTTCGGGGCGAAAACTCTCAAGGATCTTACCGCTGTTGAGAT
CCAGTTCGATGTAACCCACTCGTGCACCCAACTGATCTTCAGCATCTTTTACTTTCACCAGCGTTTCTGG
GTGAGCAAAAACAGGAAGGCAAAATGCCGCAAAAAAGGGAATAAGGGCGACACGGAAATGTTGAATACTC
ATACTCTTCCTTTTTCAATATTATTGAAGCATTTATCAGGGTTATTGTCTCATGAGCGGATACATATTTG
AATGTATTTAGAAAAATAAACAAATAGGGGTTCCGCGCACATTTCCCCGAAAAGTGCCACCTGACGTCTA
AGAAACCATTATTATCATGACATTAACCTATAAAAATAGGCGTATCACGAGGCCCTTTCGTCTCGCGCGT
TTCGGTGATGACGGTGAAAACCTCTGACACATGCAGCTCCCGGAGACGGTCACAGCTTGTCTGTAAGCGG
ATGCCGGGAGCAGACAAGCCCGTCAGGGCGCGTCAGCGGGTGTTGGCGGGTGTCGGGGCTGGCTTAACTA
TGCGGCATCAGAGCAGATTGTACTGAGAGTGCACCATAAAATTGTAAACGTTAATATTTTGTTAAAATTC
GCGTTAAATTTTTGTTAAATCAGCTCATTTTTTAACCAATAGACCGAAATCGGCAAAATCCCTTATAAAT
CAAAAGAATAGCCCGAGATAGAGT
[37 nt withheld, positions 5625-5661]
AAAGAACGTGGACTCCAACGTCAAAGG
[141 nt withheld, positions 5689-5829]
G
[46 nt withheld, positions 5831-5876]
A
[95 nt withheld, positions 5878-5972]
TATGCGGTGTGAAATACCGCACAGATGCGTAAGGAGAAAATACCGCATCAGGCGCC
Features (pLannotate 1.2.2; 19 found; start..end, strand, type, name):
      1..141     -  repeat_region  AAV2 ITR: inverted terminal repeat of adeno-associated virus serotype 2 inverted
    239..284     -  promoter       TRE3GV promoter (fragment): 3rd-generation Tet-responsive promoter that can be activated by binding of Tet-On® 3G, optimized for retroviral and lentiviral vectors
    298..568     +  protein_bind   tetracycline response element: contains seven copies of the tetracycline operator tetO tetracycline repressor TetR
    579..596     +  misc_feature   MCS (fragment): pUC18/19 multiple cloning site
    601..639     +  promoter       minimal CMV promoter: human cytomegalovirus (CMV) immediate early promoter
    733..759     +  misc_feature   MCS (fragment): pUC18/19 multiple cloning site
    814..1683    +  CDS            hop: BACH_NATPH - Experimental evidence at protein level: Swiss-Prot protein existence level 1. Light-driven anion pump. Binding affinity for the anions is in the order, bromide > chloride > nitrate > azide > bromate and binding is pH dependent. From Natronomonas pharaonis (Natronobacterium pharaonis).
   1693..2406    +  CDS            EYFP: EYFP is a basic (constitutively fluorescent) green/yellow fluorescent protein published in 1996, derived from Aequorea victoria. It is reported to be a very rapidly-maturing weak dimer with high acid sensitivity.
   2443..3031    +  misc_feature   WPRE: woodchuck hepatitis virus posttranscriptional regulatory element
   3072..3279    +  polyA_signal   bGH poly(A) signal: bovine growth hormone polyadenylation signal
   3337..3364    -  repeat_region  AAV2 ITR (fragment): inverted terminal repeat of adeno-associated virus serotype 2 inverted
   3393..3420    -  repeat_region  AAV2 ITR (fragment): inverted terminal repeat of adeno-associated virus serotype 2 inverted
   3493..4081    -  rep_origin     ori: high-copy-number ColE1/pMB1/pBR322/pUC origin of replication
   4252..5112    -  CDS            AmpR: β-lactamase; bla; confers resistance to ampicillin, carbenicillin, and related antibiotics
   5113..5217    -  promoter       AmpR promoter: bla
   5312..5347    +  CDS            rop (fragment): Rop protein, which maintains plasmids at low copy number; rop
   5449..5498    +  misc_feature   bom (fragment): basis of mobility region from pBR322
   5499..5954    -  rep_origin     f1 ori (sequence partly withheld): f1 bacteriophage origin of replication; arrow indicates direction of (+) strand synthesis
   5973..6024    +  misc_feature   bom (fragment): basis of mobility region from pBR322
