[The description below was written by a language model from this plasmid's Addgene catalogue record and pLannotate feature annotations shown in this document.]
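Description:
pAAV-TRE-NpHR-YFP is an adeno-associated virus transfer plasmid built on the pAAV-MCS backbone and intended for mammalian expression after packaging into recombinant AAV. It is maintained in E. coli as a high-copy plasmid through a ColE1/pUC-type origin and selected with ampicillin via the β-lactamase gene and its native promoter. An f1 phage origin and short remnants of pBR322 rop and bom sequences are also annotated in the backbone. The expression cassette is bounded by AAV2 inverted terminal repeats, which supply the cis signals for genome replication and encapsidation. One ITR is annotated in full, while the other is detected only as two short fragments in the sequencing-derived record.

The payload is a tetracycline-responsive reporter/effector cassette. A tetracycline response element containing seven tetO operator copies sits upstream of a minimal CMV promoter, so transcription is expected to be low unless a tetracycline-controlled transactivator is present and bound. This promoter drives the halorhodopsin of Natronomonas pharaonis (NpHR), a light-driven anion pump widely used for optogenetic silencing of neurons. EYFP is annotated immediately downstream, consistent with the NpHR-YFP fusion in the name, allowing expressing cells to be seen by fluorescence. A WPRE follows to enhance transcript stability and expression, and a bovine growth hormone polyadenylation signal terminates the message.

According to the record, the plasmid serves as the NpHR-YFP reporter vector of the iTango and Cal-Light systems. Its tetO-driven readout places an inhibitory optogenetic tool in cells where those systems have switched the promoter on. The transactivator itself is not encoded here and must come from companion constructs.
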