Addgene plasmid #110340: pAAV-TRE-NpHR-YFP
Purpose: NpHR-YFP reporter vector of iTango and Cal-Light system for AAV production
Depositing lab: Hyungbae Kwon. Depositing organization: Korea University.
Backbone
  Vector backbone: pAAV-MCS
  Backbone manufacturer: Stratagene
  Vector type: Mammalian Expression, AAV
Growth in bacteria
  Bacterial resistance: Ampicillin, 100 μg/mL
  Growth temperature: 37°C
  Growth strain: DH5alpha
  Copy number: High Copy
Gene/Insert
  Gene/Insert name: tetO-NpHR-YFP
  Species: Synthetic
  Promoter: tetO
  Cloning method: Restriction Enzyme; 5′ cloning site BamHI (not destroyed); 3′ cloning site HindIII (not destroyed)
  Sequencing primers: 5′ unknown
Terms and licenses: Academic/Nonprofit Terms; Industry Terms: Not Available to Industry
How to cite: pAAV-TRE-NpHR-YFP was a gift from Hyungbae Kwon (Addgene plasmid # 110340)
